Addgene plasmid #53018: pHL 1278
Purpose: AmpR + PLtetO-1::RBS (st7) mCherry::T1 terminator + PLlacO-1::RBS (st7) gfp::Asp terminator + ColE1
Depositing lab: Han Lim. Depositing organization: University of California, Berkeley. Publication: Modulating the frequency and bias of stochastic switching to control phenotypic variation. Hung M, Chang E, Hussein R, Frazier K, Shin JE, Sagawa S, Lim HN. Nat Commun. 2014 Aug 4;5:4574. doi: 10.1038/ncomms5574. PubMed 25087841.
Backbone
  Vector backbone: unknown
  Backbone manufacturer: Lim lab
  Vector type: Bacterial Expression, Synthetic Biology
Growth in bacteria
  Bacterial resistance: Ampicillin, 100 μg/mL
  Growth temperature: 37°C
  Growth strain: DH5alpha
  Copy number: High Copy
Gene/Insert 1
  Gene/Insert name: mCherry
  Species: Synthetic
  Promoter: pLtetO-1
  Tag / fusion protein: RBS(st7) (N terminal on insert)
  Cloning method: Unknown
  Sequencing primers: 5′ unknown; 3′ mCherry-R
Gene/Insert 2
  Gene/Insert name: GFP
  Species: Aequorea victoria
  Promoter: pLlacO-1
  Tag / fusion protein: RBS(st7) (N terminal on insert)
  Cloning method: Unknown
  Sequencing primers: 5′ unknown; 3′ AspTerm
Terms and licenses: Academic/Nonprofit Terms; Industry Terms: Not Available to Industry
How to cite: pHL 1278 was a gift from Han Lim (Addgene plasmid # 53018 ; http://n2t.net/addgene:53018 ; RRID:Addgene_53018)
