[The description below was written by a language model from this plasmid's Addgene catalogue record.]
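Description:
pHL 1278 is a bacterial expression and synthetic-biology plasmid that carries two independent fluorescent reporter cassettes on a high-copy ColE1 replicon with ampicillin resistance (AmpR) as the selectable marker. The backbone is listed as unknown and attributed to the depositing laboratory, so its lineage cannot be stated beyond the ColE1 origin and AmpR marker named in the record. No feature table or size is provided, so the order and orientation of the parts are known only from the one-line purpose statement.

The first cassette places mCherry (a synthetic red fluorescent protein gene) under the PLtetO-1 promoter, with translation driven by a ribosome binding site designated st7 and transcription ended by the T1 terminator. The second places Aequorea victoria GFP under the PLlacO-1 promoter, using the same st7 RBS and ending in an Asp terminator. The catalogue lists the RBS in the tag field, but it is a translation initiation element rather than a protein fusion. PLtetO-1 and PLlacO-1 are engineered phage lambda PL derivatives bearing tet or lac operators, so they are repressed by TetR and LacI respectively and are strongly active when those repressors are absent or inactivated by inducer. The plasmid itself is not recorded as encoding either repressor, so regulation would depend on the host strain or a companion construct.

Because both reporters use the same RBS, red and green fluorescence give comparable, simultaneous readouts of the two promoters in single cells. The associated publication concerns tuning the frequency and bias of stochastic switching to control phenotypic variation, consistent with use as a dual-colour reporter, although the record does not state its specific role in that work.
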