>Addgene plasmid #53018 | pHL 1278 | addgene partial sequence | sequence record 83860 | GFP-R 5'-CCATCTAATTCAACAAGAATTGGGACAAC-3'
TTTACGCATTTTTTTTCCTCCTTACCCGGGAGTATCTTGTTATCCGCTCACAATGTCAATGTTATCCGCT
CACATTTATGGATCCGCGCCTAGGTCTAGGGCGGCGGATTTGTCCTACTCAGGAGAGCGTTCACCGACAA
ACAACAGATAAAACGAAAGGCCCAGTCTTTCGACTGAGCCTTTCGTTTTATTTGATGCCTCTAGCACGCG
TACCATGGGCCCTTACTTGTACAGCTCGTCCATGCCGCCGGTTGAGTGGCGGCCCTCGGCGCGCTCGTAC
TGTTCCACGATGGTGTAGTCCTCGTTGTGGGAGGTGATGTCCAGCTTGATGTTGACGTTGTAGGCGCCGG
GAAGCTGCACGGGCTTCTTGGCCTTGTAGGTGGTCTTGACCTCGGCGTCGTAGTGGCCGCCGTCCTTCAG
CTTCAGCCTCTGCTTGATCTCGCCCTTCAGGGCGCCGTCCTCGGGGTACATCCGCTCGGAGGAGGCCTCC
CAGCCCATTGTCTTCTTCTGCATTACGGGGCCGTCGGAGGGGAAGTTGGTGCCGCGCAGCTTCACCTTGT
AGATGAACTCGCCGTCCTGCAGGGAGGAGTCCTGGGTCACGGTCACCACGCCGCCGTCCTCGAAGTTCAT
CACGCGCTCCCACTTGAAGCCCTCGGGGAAGGACAGCTTCAAGTAGTCGGGGATGTCGGCGGGGTGCTTC
ACGTAGGCCTTGGAGCCGTACATGAACTGAGGGGACAGGATGTCCCAGGCGAAGGGCAGGGGGCCGCCCT
TGGTCACCTTCAG
