>Addgene plasmid #53018 | pHL 1278 | addgene partial sequence | sequence record 84016 | mCherry-R 5'-TTGGTCACCTTCAGCTTGG-3'
CGCCCTCGCCCTCGATCTCGAACTCGTGGCCGTTCACGGAGCCCTCCATGTGCACCTTGAAGCGCATGAA
CTCCTTGATGATGGCCATGTTATCCTCCTCGCCCTTGCTCACCATTTTTTTTCCTCCTTAGTCGACAGTA
TCTCTATCACTGATAGGGATGTCAATCTCTATCACTGATAGGGACTCGAGGTGAAGACGAAAGGGCCTCG
TGATACGCCTATTTTTATAGGTTAATGTCATGATAATAATGGTTTCTTAGACGTCAGGTGGCACTTTTCG
GGGAAATGTGCGCGGAACCCCTATTTGTTTATTTTTCTAAATACATTCAAATATGTATCCGCTCATGAGA
CAATAACCCTGATAAATGCTTCAATAATATTGAAAAAGGAAGAGTATGAGTATTCAACATTTCCGTGTCG
CCCTTATTCCCTTTTTTGCGGCATTTTGCCTTCCTGTTTTTGCTCACCCAGAAACGCTGGTGAAAGTAAA
AGATGCTGAAGATCAGTTGGGTGCACGAGTGGGTTACATCGAACTGGATCTCAACAGCGGTAAGATCCTT
GAGAGTTTTCGCCCCGAAGAACGTTTTCCAATGATGAGCACTTTTAAAGTTCTGCTATGTGGCGCGGTAT
TATCCCGTATTGACGCCGGGCAAGAGCAACTCGGTCGCCGCATACACTATTCTCAGAATGACTTGGTTGA
GTACTCACCAGTCACAGAAAAGCATCTTACGGATGGCATGACAGTAAGAGAATTATGCAGTGCTGCCATA
ACCATGAGTGATAACACTGCGGCCAACTTACTTCTGACAACGATCGGAGGACCGAAGGAGCTAACCGCTT
TTTTGCACAACATGGGGGATCATGTAACTCGCCTTGATCGTTGGGAACCGGAGCTGAATGAAGCCATACC
AAACGACGAGCGTGAC
