>Addgene plasmid #53018 | pHL 1278 | addgene partial sequence | sequence record 103081 | GFP-F 5'-GGTCCTTCTTGAGTTTGTAAC-3'
CAAATAAGCTTTAATCGTACAGGGTAGTACAAATAAAAAAGGCACGTCAGATGACGTGCCTTTTTTCTTG
TGAGCAGTGAATTCCGTTCGGCTGCGGCGAGCGGTATCAGCTCACTCAAAGGCGGTAATACGGTTATCCA
CAGAATCAGGGGATAACGCAGGAAAGAACATGTGAGCAAAAGGCCAGCAAAAGGCCAGGAACCGTAAAAA
GGCCGCGTTGCTGGCGTTTTTCCATAGGCTCCGCCCCCCTGACGAGCATCACAAAAATCGACGCTCAAGT
CAGAGGTGGCGAAACCCGACAGGACTATAAAGATACCAGGCGTTTCCCCCTGGAAGCTCCCTCGTGCGCT
CTCCTGTTCCGACCCTGCCGCTTACCGGATACCTGTCCGCCTTTCTCCCTTCGGGAAGCGTGGCGCTTTC
TCATAGCTCACGCTGTAGGTATCTCAGTTCGGTGTAGGTCGTTCGCTCCAAGCTGGGCTGTGTGCACGAA
CCCCCCGTTCAGCCCGACCGCTGCGCCTTATCCGGTAACTATCGTCTTGAGTCCAACCCGGTAAGACACG
ACTTATCGCCACTGGCAGCAGCCACTGGTAACAGGATTAGCAGAGCGAGGTATGTAGGCGGTGCTACAGA
GTTCTTGAAGTGGTGGCCTAACTACGGCTACACTAGAAGGACAGTATTTGGTATCTGCGCTCTGCTGAAG
CCAGTTACCTTCGGAAAAAGAGTTGGTAGCTCTTGATCCGGCAAACAAACCACCGCTGGTAGCGGTGGTT
TTTTTGTTTGCAAGCAGCAGATTACGCGCAGAAAAAAAGGATCTCAAGAAGATCCTTTGATCTTTTCTAC
GGGGTCTGACGCTC
